>Addgene plasmid #155836 | PPAPDC2 | addgene full sequence | sequence record 375986 | Addgene NGS Result
GGCTCCGGTGCCCGTCAGTGGGCAGAGCGCACATCGCCCACAGTCCCCGAGAAGTTGGGGGGAGGGGTCG
GCAATTGAACCGGTGCCTAGAGAAGGTGGCGCGGGGTAAACTGGGAAAGTGATGTCGTGTACTGGCTCCG
CCTTTTTCCCGAGGGTGGGGGAGAACCGTATATAAGTGCAGTAGTCGCCGTGAACGTTCTTTTTCGCAAC
GGGTTTGCCGCCAGAACACAGGTAAGTGCCGTGTGTGGTTCCCGCGGGCCTGGCCTCTTTACGGGTTATG
GCCCTTGCGTGCCTTGAATTACTTCCACCTGGCTGCAGTACGTGATTCTTGATCCCGAGCTTCGGGTTGG
AAGTGGGTGGGAGAGTTCGAGGCCTTGCGCTTAAGGAGCCCCTTCGCCTCGTGCTTGAGTTGAGGCCTGG
CCTGGGCGCTGGGGCCGCCGCGTGCGAATCTGGTGGCACCTTCGCGCCTGTCTCGCTGCTTTCGATAAGT
CTCTAGCCATTTAAAATTTTTGATGACCTGCTGCGACGCTTTTTTTCTGGCAAGATAGTCTTGTAAATGC
GGGCCAAGATCTGCACACTGGTATTTCGGTTTTTGGGGCCGCGGGCGGCGACGGGGCCCGTGCGTCCCAG
CGCACATGTTCGGCGAGGCGGGGCCTGCGAGCGCGGCCACCGAGAATCGGACGGGGGTAGTCTCAAGCTG
GCCGGCCTGCTCTGGTGCCTGGCCTCGCGCCGCCGTGTATCGCCCCGCCCTGGGCGGCAAGGCTGGCCCG
GTCGGCACCAGTTGCGTGAGCGGAAAGATGGCCGCTTCCCGGCCCTGCTGCAGGGAGCTCAAAATGGAGG
ACGCGGCGCTCGGGAGAGCGGGCGGGTGAGTCACCCACACAAAGGAAAAGGGCCTTTCCGTCCTCAGCCG
TCGCTTCATGTGACTCCACGGAGTACCGGGCGCCGTCCAGGCACCTCGATTAGTTCTCGAGCTTTTGGAG
TACGTCGTCTTTAGGTTGGGGGGAGGGGTTTTATGCGATGGAGTTTCCCCACACTGAGTGGGTGGAGACT
GAAGTTAGGCCAGCTTGGCACTTGATGTAATTCTCCTTGGAATTTGCCCTTTTTGAGTTTGGATCTTGGT
TCATTCTCAAGCCTCAGACAGTGGTTCAAAGTTTTTTTCTTCCATTTCAGGTGTCGTGAGGAATTAGCTT
GGTACTAATACGACTCACTATAGGGAGACCCAAGCTGGCTAGGTAAGCTTGGTACCGAGCTCGGATCCAC
TAGTCCAGTGTGGTGGAATTCTGCAGATATCAACAAGTTTGTACAAAAAAGTTGGCACCATGCCAAGTCC
CCGGAGGAGCATGGAGGGACGGCCGCTGGGCGTCTCCGCTTCGAGCAGCAGCAGCAGCCCCGGCAGCCCA
GCCCATGGCGGCGGTGGCGGCGGCAGCAGGTTTGAGTTCCAGTCCCTGCTCAGCAGCCGCGCCACGGCCG
TGGACCCCACCTGCGCCCGGCTCCGTGCATCGGAGAGCCCAGTTCACCGCCGCGGCTCCTTCCCCCTGGC
CGCGGCGGGCCCCTCGCAGTCGCCCGCGCCTCCGCTGCCCGAGGAGGACCGCATGGACTTGAACCCGTCC
TTCCTGGGCATCGCCCTGCGCTCCCTGCTGGCCATCGACCTGTGGCTGTCCAAGAAGCTGGGGGTGTGCG
CGGGAGAGAGCTCGTCGTGGGGCAGCGTGCGACCCCTTATGAAGCTGCTGGAGATCTGGGGACACGGCAT
CCCCTGGCTGCTGGGCACCCTCTACTGCCTGTGCAGGAGCGACAGCTGGGCCGGGCGCGAGGTGCTGATG
AACCTGCTCTTCGCCCTGCTGTTGGACCTGCTGCTGGTGGCCTTGATCAAAGGGCTGGTCCGCAGGCGCC
GCCCGGCCCACAACCAGATGGACATGTTTGTCACTCTCTCGGTGGACAAGTACTCCTTCCCCTCGGGCCA
TGCCACAAGGGCCGCCCTGATGTCGAGGTTCATCCTGAACCACCTGGTGCTGGCCATTCCACTGAGGGTG
CTGGTGGTTCTGTGGGCCTTCGTCTTGGGCCTATCCAGGGTCATGCTGGGGCGGCACAATGTCACCGACG
TAGCTTTTGGCTTTTTTCTGGGCTACATGCAGTACAGCATCGTGGACTATTGCTGGCTCTCACCCCATAA
TGCTCCGGTCCTCTTTTTACTGTGGAGTCAACGATTGCCAACTTTCTTGTACAAAGTGGTTGATATCCAG
CACAGTGGCGGCCGCTCGAGTCTAGAGGGCCCGCGGTTCGAAACCAGCGGAGGCGGCGGAAGCGGGGGAG
GAGGCAGCGGCGGAGGCGGCAGCGGGGGCGGCGGAAGCGCTACCGGTAAGCCTATCCCTAACCCTCTCCT
CGGTCTCGATTCTACGCGTACCGGTATGGCTTCTAACTTTACTCAGTTCGTTCTCGTCGACAATGGCGGA
ACTGGCGACGTGACTGTCGCCCCAAGCAACTTCGCTAACGGGGTCGCTGAATGGATCAGCTCTAACTCGC
GATCACAGGCTTACAAAGTAACCTGTAGCGTTCGTCAGAGCTCTGCGCAGAATCGCAAATACACCATCAA
AGTCGAGGTGCCTAAAGTGGCAACCCAGACTGTTGGTGGTGAAGAGCTTCCTGTAGCCGGATGGAGATCT
TACTTAAATATGGAACTAACCATTCCAATTTTCGCCACGAATTCCGACTGCGAGCTTATTGTTAAGGCAA
TGCAAGGTCTCCTAAAAGATGGAAACCCGATTCCCTCGGCCATCGCGGCCAACTCCGGCATCTACGGAGG
TGGAGGTGGATCTCGTACGGGTTAGTAATGAGTTTAAACCCGCTGATCAGCCTCGACTGTGCCTTCTAGT
TGCCAGCCATCTGTTGTTTGCCCCTCCCCCGTGCCTTCCTTGACCCTGGAAGGTGCCACTCCCACTGTCC
TTTCCTAATAAAATGAGGAAATTGCATCGCATTGTCTGAGTAGGTGTCATTCTATTCTGGGGGGTGGGGT
GGGGCAGGACAGCAAGGGGGAGGATTGGGAAGACAATAGCAGGCATGCTGGGGATGCGGTGGGCTCTATG
GCTTCTGAGGCGGAAAGAACCAGCTGGGGCTCTAGGGGGTATCCCC
[124 nt withheld, positions 3127-3250]
C
[91 nt withheld, positions 3252-3342]
AGGGTGATGGTTCACGTACCTAGAAGTTCCTATTCCGAAGTTCCTATTCTCTAGAAAGTATAGGAACTTC
CTTGGCCAAAAAGCCTGAACTCACCGCGACGTCTGTCGAGAAGTTTCTGATCGAAAAGTTCGACAGCGTC
TCCGACCTGATGCAGCTCTCGGAGGGCGAAGAATCTCGTGCTTTCAGCTTCGATGTAGGAGGGCGTGGAT
ATGTCCTGCGGGTAAATAGCTGCGCCGATGGTTTCTACAAAGATCGTTATGTTTATCGGCACTTTGCATC
GGCCGCGCTCCCGATTCCGGAAGTGCTTGACATTGGGGAATTCAGCGAGAGCCTGACCTATTGCATCTCC
CGCCGTGCACAGGGTGTCACGTTGCAAGACCTGCCTGAAACCGAACTGCCCGCTGTTCTGCAGCCGGTCG
CGGAGGCCATGGATGCGATCGCTGCGGCCGATCTTAGCCAGACGAGCGGGTTCGGCCCATTCGGACCGCA
AGGAATCGGTCAATACACTACATGGCGTGATTTCATATGCGCGATTGCTGATCCCCATGTGTATCACTGG
CAAACTGTGATGGACGACACCGTCAGTGCGTCCGTCGCGCAGGCTCTCGATGAGCTGATGCTTTGGGCCG
AGGACTGCCCCGAAGTCCGGCACCTCGTGCACGCGGATTTCGGCTCCAACAATGTCCTGACGGACAATGG
CCGCATAACAGCGGTCATTGACTGGAGCGAGGCGATGTTCGGGGATTCCCAATACGAGGTCGCCAACATC
TTCTTCTGGAGGCCGTGGTTGGCTTGTATGGAGCAGCAGACGCGCTACTTCGAGCGGAGGCATCCGGAGC
TTGCAGGATCGCCGCGGCTCCGGGCGTATATGCTCCGCATTGGTCTTGACCAACTCTATCAGAGCTTGGT
TGACGGCAATTTCGATGATGCAGCTTGGGCGCAGGGTCGATGCGACGCAATCGTCCGATCCGGAGCCGGG
ACTGTCGGGCGTACACAAATCGCCCGCAGAAGCGCGGCCGTCTGGACCGATGGCTGTGTAGAAGTACTCG
CCGATAGTGGAAACCGACGCCCCAGCACTCGTCCGAGGGCAAAGGAATAGCACGTACTACGAGATTTCGA
TTCCACCGCCGCCTTCTATGAAAGGTTGGGCTTCGGAATCGTTTTCCGGGACGCCGGCTGGATGATCCTC
CAGCGCGGGGATCTCATGCTGGAGTTCTTCGCCCACCCCAACTTGTTTATTGCAGCTTATAATGGTTACA
AATAAAGCAATAGCATCACAAATTTCACAAATAAAGCATTTTTTTCACTGCATTCTAGTTGTGGTTTGTC
CAAACTCATCAATGTATCTTATCATGTCTGTATACCGTCGACCTCTAGCTAGAGCTTGGCGTAATCATGG
TCATAGCTGTTTCCTGTGTGAAATTGTTATCCGCTCACAATTCCACACAACATACGAGCCGGAAGCATAA
AGTGTAAAGCCTGGGGTGCCTAATGAGTGAGCTAACTCACATTAATTGCGTTGCGCTCACTGCCCGCTTT
CCAGTCGGGAAACCTGTCGTGCCAGCTGCATTAATGAATCGGCCAACGCGCGGGGAGAGGCGGTTTGCGT
ATTGGGCGCTCTTCCGCTTCCTCGCTCACTGACTCGCTGCGCTCGGTCGTTCGGCTGCGGCGAGCGGTAT
CAGCTCACTCAAAGGCGGTAATACGGTTATCCACAGAATCAGGGGATAACGCAGGAAAGAACATGTGAGC
AAAAGGCCAGCAAAAGGCCAGGAACCGTAAAAAGGCCGCGTTGCTGGCGTTTTTCCATAGGCTCCGCCCC
CCTGACGAGCATCACAAAAATCGACGCTCAAGTCAGAGGTGGCGAAACCCGACAGGACTATAAAGATACC
AGGCGTTTCCCCCTGGAAGCTCCCTCGTGCGCTCTCCTGTTCCGACCCTGCCGCTTACCGGATACCTGTC
CGCCTTTCTCCCTTCGGGAAGCGTGGCGCTTTCTCATAGCTCACGCTGTAGGTATCTCAGTTCGGTGTAG
GTCGTTCGCTCCAAGCTGGGCTGTGTGCACGAACCCCCCGTTCAGCCCGACCGCTGCGCCTTATCCGGTA
ACTATCGTCTTGAGTCCAACCCGGTAAGACACGACTTATCGCCACTGGCAGCAGCCACTGGTAACAGGAT
TAGCAGAGCGAGGTATGTAGGCGGTGCTACAGAGTTCTTGAAGTGGTGGCCTAACTACGGCTACACTAGA
AGAACAGTATTTGGTATCTGCGCTCTGCTGAAGCCAGTTACCTTCGGAAAAAGAGTTGGTAGCTCTTGAT
CCGGCAAACAAACCACCGCTGGTAGCGGTGGTTTTTTTGTTTGCAAGCAGCAGATTACGCGCAGAAAAAA
AGGATCTCAAGAAGATCCTTTGATCTTTTCTACGGGGTCTGACGCTCAGTGGAACGAAAACTCACGTTAA
GGGATTTTGGTCATGAGATTATCAAAAAGGATCTTCACCTAGATCCTTTTAAATTAAAAATGAAGTTTTA
AATCAATCTAAAGTATATATGAGTAAACTTGGTCTGACAGTTACCAATGCTTAATCAGTGAGGCACCTAT
CTCAGCGATCTGTCTATTTCGTTCATCCATAGTTGCCTGACTCCCCGTCGTGTAGATAACTACGATACGG
GAGGGCTTACCATCTGGCCCCAGTGCTGCAATGATACCGCGAGACCCACGCTCACCGGCTCCAGATTTAT
CAGCAATAAACCAGCCAGCCGGAAGGGCCGAGCGCAGAAGTGGTCCTGCAACTTTATCCGCCTCCATCCA
GTCTATTAATTGTTGCCGGGAAGCTAGAGTAAGTAGTTCGCCAGTTAATAGTTTGCGCAACGTTGTTGCC
ATTGCTACAGGCATCGTGGTGTCACGCTCGTCGTTTGGTATGGCTTCATTCAGCTCCGGTTCCCAACGAT
CAAGGCGAGTTACATGATCCCCCATGTTGTGCAAAAAAGCGGTTAGCTCCTTCGGTCCTCCGATCGTTGT
CAGAAGTAAGTTGGCCGCAGTGTTATCACTCATGGTTATGGCAGCACTGCATAATTCTCTTACTGTCATG
CCATCCGTAAGATGCTTTTCTGTGACTGGTGAGTACTCAACCAAGTCATTCTGAGAATAGTGTATGCGGC
GACCGAGTTGCTCTTGCCCGGCGTCAATACGGGATAATACCGCGCCACATAGCAGAACTTTAAAAGTGCT
CATCATTGGAAAACGTTCTTCGGGGCGAAAACTCTCAAGGATCTTACCGCTGTTGAGATCCAGTTCGATG
TAACCCACTCGTGCACCCAACTGATCTTCAGCATCTTTTACTTTCACCAGCGTTTCTGGGTGAGCAAAAA
CAGGAAGGCAAAATGCCGCAAAAAAGGGAATAAGGGCGACACGGAAATGTTGAATACTCATACTCTTCCT
TTTTCAATATTATTGAAGCATTTATCAGGGTTATTGTCTCATGAGCGGATACATATTTGAATGTATTTAG
AAAAATAAACAAATAGGGGTTCCGCGCACATTTCCCCGAAAAGTGCCACCTGACGTCGACGGATCGGGAG
ATCTCCCGATCCCCTATGGTGCACTCTCAGTACAATCTGCTCTGATGCCGCATAGTTAAGCCAGTATCTG
CTCCCTGCTTGTGTGTTGGAGGTCGCTGAGTAGTGCGCGAGCAAAATTTAAGCTACAACAAGGCAAGGCT
TGACCGACAATTGCATGAAGAATCTGCTTAGGGTTAGGCGTTTTGCGCTGCTTCGCGATGTACGGGCCAG
ATATACGCGTTGACATTGATTATTGACTAGGCTTTTGCAAAAAGCTTTGCAAAGATGGATAAAGTTTTAA
ACAGAGAGGAATCTTTGCAGCTAATGGACCTTCTAGGTCTTGAAAGGAGTGGGAATT
Features (pLannotate 1.2.2; 24 found; start..end, strand, type, name):
      1..1179    +  promoter       EF-1α promoter: strong constitutive promoter for human elongation factor EF-1α
   1196..1214    +  promoter       T7 promoter: promoter for bacteriophage T7 RNA polymerase
   1294..1311    +  protein_bind   attB1 (fragment): mutant version of attB; core recombination site for the Gateway® BP reaction BP Clonase™
   1320..2204    +  CDS            PLPP6: PLPP6_HUMAN - Also known as PPAPDC2. Experimental evidence at protein level: Swiss-Prot protein existence level 1. Phosphatase that dephosphorylates presqualene diphosphate (PSDP) into presqualene monophosphate (PSMP), suggesting that it may be indirectly involved in innate immunity. PSDP is a bioactive lipid that rapidly remodels to presqualene monophosphate PSMP upon cell activation. Displays diphosphate phosphatase activity with a substrate preference for PSDP > FDP > phosphatidic acid. From Homo sapiens (Human).
   2212..2229    -  protein_bind   attB2 (fragment): mutant version of attB; core recombination site for the Gateway® BP reaction BP Clonase™
   2355..2396    +  CDS            V5 tag: epitope tag from simian virus 5
   2409..2795    +  CDS            MS2: bacteriophage MS2 coat protein binds to a specific stem-loop structure in the viral RNA (Peabody, 1993)
   2857..3081    +  polyA_signal   bGH poly(A) signal: bovine growth hormone polyadenylation signal
   3085..3106    +  promoter       SV40 promoter (fragment): SV40 enhancer and early promoter
   3127..3360    +  rep_origin     f1 ori (fragment) (sequence partly withheld): f1 bacteriophage origin of replication; arrow indicates direction of (+) strand synthesis
   3365..3412    +  protein_bind   FRT: FLP-mediated recombination occurs in the 8-bp core sequence TCTAGAAA (Turan and Bode, 2011). FLP recombinase from the Saccharomyces cerevisiae 2μ plasmid
   3420..4442    +  CDS            HygR: aminoglycoside phosphotransferase from E. coli; aph(4)-Ia; confers resistance to hygromycin
   4452..4577    +  CDS            ble (fragment): BLE_KLEPN - Experimental evidence at protein level: Swiss-Prot protein existence level 1. Binding protein with a strong affinity to the bleomycin family of antibiotics. Binds to CL990; an antimitotic-antibiotic compound. From Klebsiella pneumoniae.
   4572..4693    +  polyA_signal   SV40 poly(A) signal: SV40 polyadenylation signal
   4766..4782    -  protein_bind   lac operator: The lac repressor binds to the lac operator to inhibit transcription in E. coli. This inhibition can be relieved by adding lactose or isopropyl-β-D-thiogalactopyranoside (IPTG). lac repressor encoded by lacI
   4790..4820    -  promoter       lac promoter: promoter for the E. coli lac operon
   4835..4856    -  protein_bind   CAP binding site: CAP binding activates transcription in the presence of cAMP. E. coli catabolite activator protein
   4869..4961    -  CDS            lacI (fragment): lac repressor; lacI; The lac repressor binds to the lac operator to inhibit transcription in E. coli. This inhibition can be relieved by adding lactose or isopropyl-β-D-thiogalactopyranoside (IPTG).
   5144..5732    -  rep_origin     ori: high-copy-number ColE1/pMB1/pBR322/pUC origin of replication
   5903..6763    -  CDS            AmpR: β-lactamase; bla; confers resistance to ampicillin, carbenicillin, and related antibiotics
   6764..6868    -  promoter       AmpR promoter: bla
   6927..6979    -  misc_feature   bom (fragment): basis of mobility region from pBR322
   7134..7152    +  enhancer       CMV enhancer (fragment): human cytomegalovirus immediate early enhancer
   7177..7243    +  CDS            small t antigen (fragment): SV40 (simian virus 40) small t antigen
