[The description below was written by a language model from this plasmid's Addgene catalogue record and pLannotate feature annotations shown in this document.]
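Description:
PPAPDC2 is a mammalian expression plasmid built on the E2.pEF5-DEST-FL-V5-MCP Gateway destination backbone. It carries the human PPAPDC2 open reading frame (now named PLPP6, a presqualene diphosphate phosphatase) with no recorded mutations. The coding sequence sits between attB1 and attB2 sites left by Gateway recombination and is driven by the strong constitutive EF-1α promoter. A T7 promoter lies just upstream, where it can serve for in vitro transcription or as a sequencing priming site. Downstream of attB2, the backbone supplies a C-terminal V5 epitope tag followed by the bacteriophage MS2 coat protein (MCP), and the transcript ends at a bovine growth hormone polyadenylation signal. In bacteria the plasmid is maintained through a high-copy ColE1/pUC-type origin and selected with ampicillin via the β-lactamase gene.

The MCP fusion is the functional core of the design. MS2 coat protein binds a specific RNA stem-loop, so the expressed PPAPDC2-V5-MCP protein can be artificially recruited to a reporter mRNA bearing MS2 hairpins. This allows its effect on the stability or translation of that transcript to be measured, while the V5 tag permits detection of the fusion. That matches the stated purpose, use in an RNA-binding-protein tethering screen.

The feature table also shows an FRT site immediately upstream of a hygromycin resistance gene that has an SV40 poly(A) signal but no annotated promoter of its own. This arrangement is typical of FLP-mediated integration into a genomic FRT landing site, although the record does not say the plasmid is used that way. The remaining annotations are short backbone remnants, including fragments of the f1 origin, SV40 promoter, ble, lacI and CMV enhancer. The sequenced record is 7,249 nt, shorter than the sum of the listed backbone and insert sizes, as expected when the insert replaces the Gateway cassette.
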