Addgene plasmid #155836: PPAPDC2
Purpose: For use in RBP tethering screen
Depositing lab: Eugene Yeo. Depositing organization: University of California, San Diego (UCSD). Publication: Large-scale tethered function assays identify factors that regulate mRNA stability and translation. Luo EC, Nathanson JL, Tan FE, Schwartz JL, Schmok JC, Shankar A, Markmiller S, Yee BA, Sathe S, Pratt GA, Scaletta DB, Ha Y, Hill DE, Aigner S, Yeo GW. Nat Struct Mol Biol. 2020 Oct;27(10):989-1000. doi: 10.1038/s41594-020-0477-6. Epub 2020 Aug 17. PubMed 32807991.
Backbone
  Vector backbone: E2.pEF5-DEST-FL-V5-MCP
  Backbone size w/o insert (bp): 7357
  Vector type: Mammalian Expression
Growth in bacteria
  Bacterial resistance: Ampicillin, 100 μg/mL
  Growth temperature: 37°C
  Growth strain: DH5alpha
  Copy number: High Copy
Gene/Insert
  Gene/Insert name: PPAPDC2 (alt name: Accession: BC038108.2)
  Species: H. sapiens (human)
  Insert size (bp): 888
  Mutation: none
  Entrez Gene: PLPP6 (a.k.a. PDP1, PPAPDC2, PSDP, bA6J24.6)
  Promoter: EF-1a
  Tag / fusion protein: V5-MCP (C terminal on backbone)
  Cloning method: Gateway Cloning
  Sequencing primers: 5′ TAATACGACTCACTATAGGG; 3′ gctcgagtctagagggc
Resource information
  A portion of this plasmid was derived from a plasmid made by: DNASU Plasmid Repository Center for Personalized Diagnostics Biodesign Institute
Terms and licenses: Academic/Nonprofit Terms; Industry Terms: Not Available to Industry
How to cite: PPAPDC2 was a gift from Eugene Yeo (Addgene plasmid # 155836 ; http://n2t.net/addgene:155836 ; RRID:Addgene_155836)
