>Addgene plasmid #155836 | PPAPDC2 | depositor partial sequence | sequence record 301240 | Insert Sequence
ATGCCAAGTCCCCGGAGGAGCATGGAGGGACGGCCGCTGGGCGTCTCCGCTTCGAGCAGCAGCAGCAGCC
CCGGCAGCCCAGCCCATGGCGGCGGTGGCGGCGGCAGCAGGTTTGAGTTCCAGTCCCTGCTCAGCAGCCG
CGCCACGGCCGTGGACCCCACCTGCGCCCGGCTCCGTGCATCGGAGAGCCCAGTTCACCGCCGCGGCTCC
TTCCCCCTGGCCGCGGCGGGCCCCTCGCAGTCGCCCGCGCCTCCGCTGCCCGAGGAGGACCGCATGGACT
TGAACCCGTCCTTCCTGGGCATCGCCCTGCGCTCCCTGCTGGCCATCGACCTGTGGCTGTCCAAGAAGCT
GGGGGTGTGCGCGGGAGAGAGCTCGTCGTGGGGCAGCGTGCGACCCCTTATGAAGCTGCTGGAGATCTGG
GGACACGGCATCCCCTGGCTGCTGGGCACCCTCTACTGCCTGTGCAGGAGCGACAGCTGGGCCGGGCGCG
AGGTGCTGATGAACCTGCTCTTCGCCCTGCTGTTGGACCTGCTGCTGGTGGCCTTGATCAAAGGGCTGGT
CCGCAGGCGCCGCCCGGCCCACAACCAGATGGACATGTTTGTCACTCTCTCGGTGGACAAGTACTCCTTC
CCCTCGGGCCATGCCACAAGGGCCGCCCTGATGTCGAGGTTCATCCTGAACCACCTGGTGCTGGCCATTC
CACTGAGGGTGCTGGTGGTTCTGTGGGCCTTCGTCTTGGGCCTATCCAGGGTCATGCTGGGGCGGCACAA
TGTCACCGACGTAGCTTTTGGCTTTTTTCTGGGCTACATGCAGTACAGCATCGTGGACTATTGCTGGCTC
TCACCCCATAATGCTCCGGTCCTCTTTTTACTGTGGAGTCAACGATGA
